>Addgene plasmid #143879 | TFORF0452 | addgene full sequence | sequence record 404555 | Addgene NGS Result
TTAATGTAGTCTTATGCAATACTCTTGTAGTCTTGCAACATGGTAACGATGAGTTAGCAACATGCCTTAC
AAGGAGAGAAAAAGCACCGTGCATGCCGATTGGTGGAAGTAAGGTGGTACGATCGTGCCTTATTAGGAAG
GCAACAGACGGGTCTGACATGGATTGGACGAACCACTGAATTGCCGCATTGCAGAGATATTGTATTTAAG
TGCCTAGCTCGATACATAAACGGGTCTCTCTGGTTAGACCAGATCTGAGCCTGGGAGCTCTCTGGCTAAC
TAGGGAACCCACTGCTTAAGCCTCAATAAAGCTTGCCTTGAGTGCTTCAAGTAGTGTGTGCCCGTCTGTT
GTGTGACTCTGGTAACTAGAGATCCCTCAGACCCTTTTAGTCAGTGTGGAAAATCTCTAGCAGTGGCGCC
CGAACAGGGACTTGAAAGCGAAAGGGAAACCAGAGGAGCTCTCTCGACGCAGGACTCGGCTTGCTGAAGC
GCGCACGGCAAGAGGCGAGGGGCGGCGACTGGTGAGTACGCCAAAAATTTTGACTAGCGGAGGCTAGAAG
GAGAGAGATGGGTGCGAGAGCGTCAGTATTAAGCGGGGGAGAATTAGATCGCGATGGGAAAAAATTCGGT
TAAGGCCAGGGGGAAAGAAAAAATATAAATTAAAACATATAGTATGGGCAAGCAGGGAGCTAGAACGATT
CGCAGTTAATCCTGGCCTGTTAGAAACATCAGAAGGCTGTAGACAAATACTGGGACAGCTACAACCATCC
CTTCAGACAGGATCAGAAGAACTTAGATCATTATATAATACAGTAGCAACCCTCTATTGTGTGCATCAAA
GGATAGAGATAAAAGACACCAAGGAAGCTTTAGACAAGATAGAGGAAGAGCAAAACAAAAGTAAGACCAC
CGCACAGCAAGCGGCCGCTGATCTTCAGACCTGGAGGAGGAGATATGAGGGACAATTGGAGAAGTGAATT
ATATAAATATAAAGTAGTAAAAATTGAACCATTAGGAGTAGCACCCACCAAGGCAAAGAGAAGAGTGGTG
CAGAGAGAAAAAAGAGCAGTGGGAATAGGAGCTTTGTTCCTTGGGTTCTTGGGAGCAGCAGGAAGCACTA
TGGGCGCAGCGTCAATGACGCTGACGGTACAGGCCAGACAATTATTGTCTGGTATAGTGCAGCAGCAGAA
CAATTTGCTGAGGGCTATTGAGGCGCAACAGCATCTGTTGCAACTCACAGTCTGGGGCATCAAGCAGCTC
CAGGCAAGAATCCTGGCTGTGGAAAGATACCTAAAGGATCAACAGCTCCTGGGGATTTGGGGTTGCTCTG
GAAAACTCATTTGCACCACTGCTGTGCCTTGGAATGCTAGTTGGAGTAATAAATCTCTGGAACAGATTTG
GAATCACACGACCTGGATGGAGTGGGACAGAGAAATTAACAATTACACAAGCTTAATACACTCCTTAATT
GAAGAATCGCAAAACCAGCAAGAAAAGAATGAACAAGAATTATTGGAATTAGATAAATGGGCAAGTTTGT
GGAATTGGTTTAACATAACAAATTGGCTGTGGTATATAAAATTATTCATAATGATAGTAGGAGGCTTGGT
AGGTTTAAGAATAGTTTTTGCTGTACTTTCTATAGTGAATAGAGTTAGGCAGGGATATTCACCATTATCG
TTTCAGACCCACCTCCCAACCCCGAGGGGACCCATGCATTGCATCTCAATTAGTCAGCAACCAGGTGTGG
AAAGTCCCCAGGCTCCCCAGCAGGCAGAAGTATGCAAAGCATGCGTCTCAATTAGTCAGCAACCATAGTC
CCGCCCCTAACTCCGCCCATCCCGCCCCTAACTCCGCCCAGTTCCGCCCATTCTCCGCCCCATGGCTGAC
TAATTTTTTTTATTTATGCAGAGGCCGAGGCCGCCTCGGCCTCTGAGCTATTCCAGAAGTAGTGAGGAGG
CTTTTTTGGAGGCCTAGGCTTTTGCAAAAAGCTTTCTAGAGGTACCACCGGAGCTTACCATGACCGAGTA
CAAGCCCACGGTGCGCCTCGCCACCCGCGACGACGTCCCCAGGGCCGTACGCACCCTCGCCGCCGCGTTC
GCCGACTACCCCGCCACGCGCCACACCGTCGATCCGGACCGCCACATCGAGCGGGTCACCGAGCTGCAAG
AACTCTTCCTCACGCGCGTCGGGCTCGACATCGGCAAGGTGTGGGTCGCGGACGACGGCGCCGCCGTGGC
GGTCTGGACCACGCCGGAGAGCGTCGAAGCGGGGGCGGTGTTCGCCGAGATCGGCCCGCGCATGGCCGAG
TTGAGCGGTTCCCGGCTGGCCGCGCAGCAACAGATGGAAGGCCTCCTGGCGCCGCACCGGCCCAAGGAGC
CCGCGTGGTTCCTGGCCACCGTCGGCGTCTCGCCCGACCACCAGGGCAAGGGTCTGGGCAGCGCCGTCGT
GCTCCCCGGAGTGGAGGCGGCCGAGCGCGCCGGGGTGCCCGCCTTCCTGGAGACCTCCGCGCCCCGCAAC
CTCCCCTTCTACGAGCGGCTCGGCTTCACCGTCACCGCCGACGTCGAGGTGCCCGAAGGACCGCGCACCT
GGTGCATGACCCGCAAGCCCGGTGCCAGTTAACGAATTCTAGATCTTGAGACAAATGGCAGTATTCATCC
ACAATTTTAAAAGAAAAGGGGGGATTGGGGGGTACAGTGCAGGGGAAAGAATAGTAGACATAATAGCAAC
AGACATACAAACTAAAGAATTACAAAAACAAATTACAAAAATTCAAAATTTTCGGGTTTATTACAGGGAC
AGCAGAGATCCACTTTGGCGCCGGCTCGAGGCCTGCAGGTGCAAAGATGGATAAAGTTTTAAACAGAGAG
GAATCTTTGCAGCTAATGGACCTTCTAGGTCTTGAAAGGAGTGGGAATTGGCTCCGGTGCCCGTCAGTGG
GCAGAGCGCACATCGCCCACAGTCCCCGAGAAGTTGGGGGGAGGGGTCGGCAATTGAACCGGTGCCTAGA
GAAGGTGGCGCGGGGTAAACTGGGAAAGTGATGTCGTGTACTGGCTCCGCCTTTTTCCCGAGGGTGGGGG
AGAACCGTATATAAGTGCAGTAGTCGCCGTGAACGTTCTTTTTCGCAACGGGTTTGCCGCCAGAACACAG
GTAAGTGCCGTGTGTGGTTCCCGCGGGCCTGGCCTCTTTACGGGTTATGGCCCTTGCGTGCCTTGAATTA
CTTCCACCTGGCTGCAGTACGTGATTCTTGATCCCGAGCTTCGGGTTGGAAGTGGGTGGGAGAGTTCGAG
GCCTTGCGCTTAAGGAGCCCCTTCGCCTCGTGCTTGAGTTGAGGCCTGGCCTGGGCGCTGGGGCCGCCGC
GTGCGAATCTGGTGGCACCTTCGCGCCTGTCTCGCTGCTTTCGATAAGTCTCTAGCCATTTAAAATTTTT
GATGACCTGCTGCGACGCTTTTTTTCTGGCAAGATAGTCTTGTAAATGCGGGCCAAGATCTGCACACTGG
TATTTCGGTTTTTGGGGCCGCGGGCGGCGACGGGGCCCGTGCGTCCCAGCGCACATGTTCGGCGAGGCGG
GGCCTGCGAGCGCGGCCACCGAGAATCGGACGGGGGTAGTCTCAAGCTGGCCGGCCTGCTCTGGTGCCTG
GCCTCGCGCCGCCGTGTATCGCCCCGCCCTGGGCGGCAAGGCTGGCCCGGTCGGCACCAGTTGCGTGAGC
GGAAAGATGGCCGCTTCCCGGCCCTGCTGCAGGGAGCTCAAAATGGAGGACGCGGCGCTCGGGAGAGCGG
GCGGGTGAGTCACCCACACAAAGGAAAAGGGCCTTTCCGTCCTCAGCCGTCGCTTCATGTGACTCCACGG
AGTACCGGGCGCCGTCCAGGCACCTCGATTAGTTCTCGAGCTTTTGGAGTACGTCGTCTTTAGGTTGGGG
GGAGGGGTTTTATGCGATGGAGTTTCCCCACACTGAGTGGGTGGAGACTGAAGTTAGGCCAGCTTGGCAC
TTGATGTAATTCTCCTTGGAATTTGCCCTTTTTGAGTTTGGATCTTGGTTCATTCTCAAGCCTCAGACAG
TGGTTCAAAGTTTTTTTCTTCCATTTCAGGTGTCGTGAGGCTAGCACCGCCACCATGGAACAGAAGCCAA
GCAAGGTGGAGTGTGGGTCAGACCCAGAGGAGAACAGTGCCAGGTCACCAGATGGAAAGCGAAAAAGAAA
GAACGGCCAATGTTCCCTGAAAACCAGCATGTCAGGGTATATCCCTAGTTACCTGGACAAAGACGAGCAG
TGTGTCGTGTGTGGGGACAAGGCAACTGGTTATCACTACCGCTGTATCACTTGTGAGGGCTGCAAGGGCT
TCTTTCGCCGCACAATCCAGAAGAACCTCCATCCCACCTATTCCTGCAAATATGACAGCTGCTGTGTCAT
TGACAAGATCACCCGCAATCAGTGCCAGCTGTGCCGCTTCAAGAAGTGCATCGCCGTGGGCATGGCCATG
GACTTGGTTCTAGATGACTCGAAGCGGGTGGCCAAGCGTAAGCTGATTGAGCAGAACCGGGAGCGGCGGC
GGAAGGAGGAGATGATCCGATCACTGCAGCAGCGACCAGAGCCCACTCCTGAAGAGTGGGATCTGATCCA
CATTGCCACAGAGGCCCATCGCAGCACCAATGCCCAGGGCAGCCATTGGAAACAGAGGCGGAAATTCCTG
CCCGATGACATTGGCCAGTCACCCATTGTCTCCATGCCGGACGGAGACAAGGTGGACCTGGAAGCCTTCA
GCGAGTTTACCAAGATCATCACCCCGGCCATCACCCGTGTGGTGGACTTTGCCAAAAAACTGCCCATGTT
CTCCGAGCTGCCTTGCGAAGACCAGATCATCCTCCTGAAGGGGTGCTGCATGGAGATCATGTCCCTGCGG
GCGGCTGTCCGCTACGACCCTGAGAGCGACACCCTGACGCTGAGTGGGGAGATGGCTGTCAAGCGGGAGC
AGCTCAAGAATGGCGGCCTGGGCGTAGTCTCCGACGCCATCTTTGAACTGGGCAAGTCACTCTCTGCCTT
TAACCTGGATGACACGGAAGTGGCTCTGCTGCAGGCTGTGCTGCTAATGTCAACAGACCGCTCGGGCCTG
CTGTGTGTGGACAAGATCGAGAAGAGTCAGGAGGCGTACCTGCTGGCGTTCGAGCACTACGTCAACCACC
GCAAACACAACATTCCGCACTTCTGGCCCAAGCTGCTGATGAAGGGTCCGCAGGTCCGGCAGCTTGAGCA
GCAGCTTGGTGAAGCGGGAAGTCTCCAAGGGCCGGTTCTTCAGCACCAGAGCCCGAAGAGCCCGCAGCAG
CGTCTCCTGGAGCTGCTCCACCGAAGCGGAATTCTCCATGCCCGAGCGGTCTGTGGGGAAGACGACAGCA
GTGAGGCGGACTCCCCGAGCTCCTCTGAGGAGGAACCGGAGGTCTGCGAGGACCTGGCAGGCAATGCAGC
CTCTCCCTAGTAATGAACTAGTCCGTAACTTGAAAGTATTTCGATTTCTTGGCTTTATATATCTTGTGGA
AAGGACGACCACATTAATTTAGGTGTTATGGCACGCGTTAAGTCGACAATCAACCTCTGGATTACAAAAT
TTGTGAAAGATTGACTGGTATTCTTAACTATGTTGCTCCTTTTACGCTATGTGGATACGCTGCTTTAATG
CCTTTGTATCATGCTATTGCTTCCCGTATGGCTTTCATTTTCTCCTCCTTGTATAAATCCTGGTTGCTGT
CTCTTTATGAGGAGTTGTGGCCCGTTGTCAGGCAACGTGGCGTGGTGTGCACTGTGTTTGCTGACGCAAC
CCCCACTGGTTGGGGCATTGCCACCACCTGTCAGCTCCTTTCCGGGACTTTCGCTTTCCCCCTCCCTATT
GCCACGGCGGAACTCATCGCCGCCTGCCTTGCCCGCTGCTGGACAGGGGCTCGGCTGTTGGGCACTGACA
ATTCCGTGGTGTTGTCGGGGAAATCATCGTCCTTTCCTTGGCTGCTCGCCTGTGTTGCCACCTGGATTCT
GCGCGGGACGTCCTTCTGCTACGTCCCTTCGGCCCTCAATCCAGCGGACCTTCCTTCCCGCGGCCTGCTG
CCGGCTCTGCGGCCTCTTCCGCGTCTTCGCCTTCGCCCTCAGACGAGTCGGATCTCCCTTTGGGCCGCCT
CCCCGCGTCGACTTTAAGACCAATGACTTACAAGGCAGCTGTAGATCTTAGCCACTTTTTAAAAGAAAAG
GGGGGACTGGAAGGGCTAATTCACTCCCAACGAAGACAAGATCTGCTTTTTGCTTGTACTGGGTCTCTCT
GGTTAGACCAGATCTGAGCCTGGGAGCTCTCTGGCTAACTAGGGAACCCACTGCTTAAGCCTCAATAAAG
CTTGCCTTGAGTGCTTCAAGTAGTGTGTGCCCGTCTGTTGTGTGACTCTGGTAACTAGAGATCCCTCAGA
CCCTTTTAGTCAGTGTGGAAAATCTCTAGCAGTACGTATAGTAGTTCATGTCATCTTATTATTCAGTATT
TATAACTTGCAAAGAAATGAATATCAGAGAGTGAGAGGAACTTGTTTATTGCAGCTTATAATGGTTACAA
ATAAAGCAATAGCATCACAAATTTCACAAATAAAGCATTTTTTTCACTGCATTCTAGTTGTGGTTTGTCC
AAACTCATCAATGTATCTTATCATGTCTGGCTCTAGCTATCCCGCCCCTAACTCCGCCCATCCCGCCCCT
AACTCCGCCCAGTTCCGCCCATTCTCCGCCCCATGGCTGACTAATTTTTTTTATTTATGCAGAGGCCGAG
GCCGCCTCGGCCTCTGAGCTATTCCAGAAGTAGTGAGGAGGCTTTTTTGGAGGCCTAGGGACGTACCCAA
TTCGCCCTATAGTGAGTCGTATTACGCGCGCTCACTGGCCGTCGTTTTACAACGTCGTGACTGGGAAAAC
CCTGGCGTTACCCAACTTAATCGCCTTGCAGCACATCCCCCTTTCGCCAGCTGGCGTAATAGCGAAGAGG
CCCGCACCGATCGCCCTTCCCAACAGTTGCGCAGCCTGAATGGCGAATGGG
[124 nt withheld, positions 7052-7175]
C
[91 nt withheld, positions 7177-7267]
A
[49 nt withheld, positions 7269-7317]
CCTTTGACGTTGGAGTCCACGTTCTTT
[37 nt withheld, positions 7345-7381]
ACCCTATCTCGGTCTATTCTTTTGATTTATAAGGGATTTTGCCGATTTCGGCCTATTGGTTAAAAAATGA
GCTGATTTAACAAAAATTTAACGCGAATTTTAACAAAATATTAACGCTTACAATTTAGGTGGCACTTTTC
GGGGAAATGTGCGCGGAACCCCTATTTGTTTATTTTTCTAAATACATTCAAATATGTATCCGCTCATGAG
ACAATAACCCTGATAAATGCTTCAATAATATTGAAAAAGGAAGAGTATGAGTATTCAACATTTCCGTGTC
GCCCTTATTCCCTTTTTTGCGGCATTTTGCCTTCCTGTTTTTGCTCACCCAGAAACGCTGGTGAAAGTAA
AAGATGCTGAAGATCAGTTGGGTGCACGAGTGGGTTACATCGAACTGGATCTCAACAGCGGTAAGATCCT
TGAGAGTTTTCGCCCCGAAGAACGTTTTCCAATGATGAGCACTTTTAAAGTTCTGCTATGTGGCGCGGTA
TTATCCCGTATTGACGCCGGGCAAGAGCAACTCGGTCGCCGCATACACTATTCTCAGAATGACTTGGTTG
AGTACTCACCAGTCACAGAAAAGCATCTTACGGATGGCATGACAGTAAGAGAATTATGCAGTGCTGCCAT
AACCATGAGTGATAACACTGCGGCCAACTTACTTCTGACAACGATCGGAGGACCGAAGGAGCTAACCGCT
TTTTTGCACAACATGGGGGATCATGTAACTCGCCTTGATCGTTGGGAACCGGAGCTGAATGAAGCCATAC
CAAACGACGAGCGTGACACCACGATGCCTGTAGCAATGGCAACAACGTTGCGCAAACTATTAACTGGCGA
ACTACTTACTCTAGCTTCCCGGCAACAATTAATAGACTGGATGGAGGCGGATAAAGTTGCAGGACCACTT
CTGCGCTCGGCCCTTCCGGCTGGCTGGTTTATTGCTGATAAATCTGGAGCCGGTGAGCGTGGGTCTCGCG
GTATCATTGCAGCACTGGGGCCAGATGGTAAGCCCTCCCGTATCGTAGTTATCTACACGACGGGGAGTCA
GGCAACTATGGATGAACGAAATAGACAGATCGCTGAGATAGGTGCCTCACTGATTAAGCATTGGTAACTG
TCAGACCAAGTTTACTCATATATACTTTAGATTGATTTAAAACTTCATTTTTAATTTAAAAGGATCTAGG
TGAAGATCCTTTTTGATAATCTCATGACCAAAATCCCTTAACGTGAGTTTTCGTTCCACTGAGCGTCAGA
CCCCGTAGAAAAGATCAAAGGATCTTCTTGAGATCCTTTTTTTCTGCGCGTAATCTGCTGCTTGCAAACA
AAAAAACCACCGCTACCAGCGGTGGTTTGTTTGCCGGATCAAGAGCTACCAACTCTTTTTCCGAAGGTAA
CTGGCTTCAGCAGAGCGCAGATACCAAATACTGTTCTTCTAGTGTAGCCGTAGTTAGGCCACCACTTCAA
GAACTCTGTAGCACCGCCTACATACCTCGCTCTGCTAATCCTGTTACCAGTGGCTGCTGCCAGTGGCGAT
AAGTCGTGTCTTACCGGGTTGGACTCAAGACGATAGTTACCGGATAAGGCGCAGCGGTCGGGCTGAACGG
GGGGTTCGTGCACACAGCCCAGCTTGGAGCGAACGACCTACACCGAACTGAGATACCTACAGCGTGAGCT
ATGAGAAAGCGCCACGCTTCCCGAAGGGAGAAAGGCGGACAGGTATCCGGTAAGCGGCAGGGTCGGAACA
GGAGAGCGCACGAGGGAGCTTCCAGGGGGAAACGCCTGGTATCTTTATAGTCCTGTCGGGTTTCGCCACC
TCTGACTTGAGCGTCGATTTTTGTGATGCTCGTCAGGGGGGCGGAGCCTATGGAAAAACGCCAGCAACGC
GGCCTTTTTACGGTTCCTGGCCTTTTGCTGGCCTTTTGCTCACATGTTCTTTCCTGCGTTATCCCCTGAT
TCTGTGGATAACCGTATTACCGCCTTTGAGTGAGCTGATACCGCTCGCCGCAGCCGAACGACCGAGCGCA
GCGAGTCAGTGAGCGAGGAAGCGGAAGAGCGCCCAATACGCAAACCGCCTCTCCCCGCGCGTTGGCCGAT
TCATTAATGCAGCTGGCACGACAGGTTTCCCGACTGGAAAGCGGGCAGTGAGCGCAACGCAATTAATGTG
AGTTAGCTCACTCATTAGGCACCCCAGGCTTTACACTTTATGCTTCCGGCTCGTATGTTGTGTGGAATTG
TGAGCGGATAACAATTTCACACAGGAAACAGCTATGACCATGATTACGCCAAGCGCGCAATTAACCCTCA
CTAAAGGGAACAAAAGCTGGAGCTGCAAGC
Features (pLannotate 1.2.2; 31 found; start..end, strand, type, name):
      5..231     +  promoter       RSV promoter: Rous sarcoma virus enhancer/promoter
    232..412     +  LTR            5' LTR (truncated): truncated 5' long terminal repeat (LTR) from HIV-1
    459..584     +  misc_feature   HIV-1 Ψ: packaging signal of human immunodeficiency virus type 1
    568..931     +  CDS            HIV-1 gag (fragment): gag protein from human immunodeficiency virus 1; gag
   1077..1310    +  misc_feature   RRE: The Rev response element (RRE) of HIV-1 allows for Rev-dependent mRNA export from the nucleus to the cytoplasm.
   1687..1713    +  CDS            Rev (fragment): human immunodeficiency virus 1 (HIV-1) Rev protein; rev; enhances nuclear export of unspliced and incompletely spliced viral mRNAs
   1720..1743    +  promoter       SV40 promoter (fragment): SV40 early promoter
   1744..1815    +  promoter       SV40 promoter (fragment): SV40 enhancer and early promoter
   1839..1974    +  rep_origin     SV40 ori: SV40 origin of replication
   2020..2616    +  CDS            PuroR (fragment): puromycin N-acetyltransferase; pac from Streptomyces; confers resistance to puromycin
   2665..2782    +  misc_feature   cPPT/CTS: central polypurine tract and central termination sequence of HIV-1
   2847..2913    +  CDS            small t antigen (fragment): SV40 (simian virus 40) small t antigen
   2920..4098    +  promoter       EF-1α promoter: strong constitutive promoter for human elongation factor EF-1α
   4115..5467    +  CDS            THRA (fragment): THA_HUMAN - Also known as EAR7, ERBA1, NR1A1, THRA1, THRA2. Experimental evidence at protein level: Swiss-Prot protein existence level 1. [Isoform Alpha-2]: Does not bind thyroid hormone and functions as a weak dominant negative inhibitor of thyroid hormone action. From Homo sapiens (Human).
   5483..5536    +  promoter       U6 promoter (fragment): RNA polymerase III promoter for human U6 snRNA
   5578..6166    +  misc_feature   WPRE: woodchuck hepatitis virus posttranscriptional regulatory element
   6217..6236    +  misc_feature   cPPT/CTS (fragment): central polypurine tract and central termination sequence of HIV-1
   6238..6471    +  LTR            3' LTR (ΔU3): self-inactivating 3' long terminal repeat (LTR) from HIV-1
   6549..6670    +  polyA_signal   SV40 poly(A) signal: SV40 polyadenylation signal
   6710..6845    +  rep_origin     SV40 ori: SV40 origin of replication
   6866..6884    -  promoter       T7 promoter: promoter for bacteriophage T7 RNA polymerase
   6892..7047    +  CDS            lacZα (fragment): LacZα fragment of β-galactosidase; lacZ fragment
   7052..7480    +  rep_origin     f1 ori (sequence partly withheld): f1 bacteriophage origin of replication; arrow indicates direction of (+) strand synthesis
   7533..7637    +  promoter       AmpR promoter: bla
   7638..8498    +  CDS            AmpR: β-lactamase; bla; confers resistance to ampicillin, carbenicillin, and related antibiotics
   8669..9257    +  rep_origin     ori: high-copy-number ColE1/pMB1/pBR322/pUC origin of replication
   9440..9532    +  CDS            lacI (fragment): lac repressor; lacI; The lac repressor binds to the lac operator to inhibit transcription in E. coli. This inhibition can be relieved by adding lactose or isopropyl-β-D-thiogalactopyranoside (IPTG).
   9545..9566    +  protein_bind   CAP binding site: CAP binding activates transcription in the presence of cAMP. E. coli catabolite activator protein
   9581..9611    +  promoter       lac promoter: promoter for the E. coli lac operon
   9619..9635    +  protein_bind   lac operator: The lac repressor binds to the lac operator to inhibit transcription in E. coli. This inhibition can be relieved by adding lactose or isopropyl-β-D-thiogalactopyranoside (IPTG). lac repressor encoded by lacI
   9680..9698    +  promoter       T3 promoter: promoter for bacteriophage T3 RNA polymerase
