[The description below was written by a language model from this plasmid's Addgene catalogue record and pLannotate feature annotations shown in this document.]
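Description:
TFORF0452 is a lentiviral mammalian expression plasmid built on the pLX_TRC317 backbone and carrying the human thyroid hormone receptor alpha (THRA) open reading frame. It belongs to a barcoded transcription factor ORF collection designed for overexpression studies and pooled screens. In bacteria it is maintained through a high-copy ColE1/pUC-type origin and selected with ampicillin via the β-lactamase gene. An f1 origin and remnants of a lac/T7/T3 cloning region are also present in the backbone. The depositor notes that the plasmid can recombine, which is a common concern for LTR-containing vectors.

The viral cassette has a third-generation, self-inactivating layout. An RSV promoter drives a truncated HIV-1 5' LTR, followed by the Ψ packaging signal with a partial gag sequence, the Rev response element for Rev-dependent nuclear export of the genomic RNA, a cPPT/CTS element, and a ΔU3 3' LTR, with an SV40 polyadenylation signal downstream. Within the provirus, an SV40 early promoter expresses puromycin N-acetyltransferase for selecting transduced cells. A full-length EF-1α promoter drives the THRA ORF, and a WPRE downstream enhances transcript stability and expression. The annotation matches the insert to human THRA and cites the alpha-2 isoform, described as not binding thyroid hormone and acting as a weak dominant-negative. The depositor lists a specific RefSeq and Ensembl transcript for the synthesized ORF.

According to the record, each construct in the collection carries a unique 24-bp barcode that identifies the transcription factor in pooled experiments. The barcode is not annotated in the feature table, so its exact position is not stated. The 9,721-nt sequenced record agrees with the listed backbone and insert sizes.
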