Addgene plasmid #143879: TFORF0452
Purpose: Lentiviral vector for overexpressing transcription factor ORFs with unique 24-bp barcodes. Barcodes facilitate identification of transcription factors in pooled screens.
Depositing lab: Feng Zhang. Depositing organization: Broad Institute. Publication: A transcription factor atlas of directed differentiation. Joung J, Ma S, Tay T, Geiger-Schuller KR, Kirchgatterer PC, Verdine VK, Guo B, Arias-Garcia MA, Allen WE, Singh A, Kuksenko O, Abudayyeh OO, Gootenberg JS, Fu Z, Macrae RK, Buenrostro JD, Regev A, Zhang F. Cell. 2023 Jan 5;186(1):209-229.e26. doi: 10.1016/j.cell.2022.11.026. PubMed 36608654.
Backbone
  Vector backbone: pLX_TRC317
  Backbone manufacturer: Broad Institute Genetic Perturbation Platform
  Backbone size w/o insert (bp): 8264
  Vector type: Mammalian Expression, Lentiviral
  Selectable markers: Puromycin
Growth in bacteria
  Bacterial resistance: Ampicillin, 100 μg/mL
  Growth temperature: 37°C
  Growth strain: NEB Stable
  Copy number: High Copy
Gene/Insert
  Gene/Insert name: THRA
  Species: H. sapiens (human)
  Insert size (bp): 1457
  Entrez Gene: THRA (a.k.a. AR7, CHNG6, EAR7, ERB-T-1, ERBA, ERBA1, NR1A1, THRA1, THRA2, THRalpha, THRalpha1, THRalpha2, TRalpha, TRalpha1, TRalpha2, c-ERBA-1, c-erbA)
  Promoter: EF1a
  Cloning method: Unknown
  Sequencing primers: 5′ GGGTGGAGACTGAAGTTAGGCCAG; 3′ CACATAGCGTAAAAGGAGCAACATAG
Terms and licenses: Academic/Nonprofit Terms; Industry Terms: Not Available to Industry
Depositor comments: NM_001190918,ENST00000584985 . The transcription factor ORF portion of this plasmid was synthesized by Genewiz. Please test multiple small colonies in case of plasmid recombination. To make this collection available in a timely manner, a portion of this collection was not fully sequenced by Addgene. If an Addgene verified full plasmid sequence is not available, please contact us prior to placing an order to request the full sequence.
How to cite: TFORF0452 was a gift from Feng Zhang (Addgene plasmid # 143879 ; http://n2t.net/addgene:143879 ; RRID:Addgene_143879)
