>Addgene plasmid #143879 | TFORF0452 | depositor partial sequence | sequence record 283764 | Insert
ACCGCCACCATGGAACAGAAGCCAAGCAAGGTGGAGTGTGGGTCAGACCCAGAGGAGAACAGTGCCAGGT
CACCAGATGGAAAGCGAAAAAGAAAGAACGGCCAATGTTCCCTGAAAACCAGCATGTCAGGGTATATCCC
TAGTTACCTGGACAAAGACGAGCAGTGTGTCGTGTGTGGGGACAAGGCAACTGGTTATCACTACCGCTGT
ATCACTTGTGAGGGCTGCAAGGGCTTCTTTCGCCGCACAATCCAGAAGAACCTCCATCCCACCTATTCCT
GCAAATATGACAGCTGCTGTGTCATTGACAAGATCACCCGCAATCAGTGCCAGCTGTGCCGCTTCAAGAA
GTGCATCGCCGTGGGCATGGCCATGGACTTGGTTCTAGATGACTCGAAGCGGGTGGCCAAGCGTAAGCTG
ATTGAGCAGAACCGGGAGCGGCGGCGGAAGGAGGAGATGATCCGATCACTGCAGCAGCGACCAGAGCCCA
CTCCTGAAGAGTGGGATCTGATCCACATTGCCACAGAGGCCCATCGCAGCACCAATGCCCAGGGCAGCCA
TTGGAAACAGAGGCGGAAATTCCTGCCCGATGACATTGGCCAGTCACCCATTGTCTCCATGCCGGACGGA
GACAAGGTGGACCTGGAAGCCTTCAGCGAGTTTACCAAGATCATCACCCCGGCCATCACCCGTGTGGTGG
ACTTTGCCAAAAAACTGCCCATGTTCTCCGAGCTGCCTTGCGAAGACCAGATCATCCTCCTGAAGGGGTG
CTGCATGGAGATCATGTCCCTGCGGGCGGCTGTCCGCTACGACCCTGAGAGCGACACCCTGACGCTGAGT
GGGGAGATGGCTGTCAAGCGGGAGCAGCTCAAGAATGGCGGCCTGGGCGTAGTCTCCGACGCCATCTTTG
AACTGGGCAAGTCACTCTCTGCCTTTAACCTGGATGACACGGAAGTGGCTCTGCTGCAGGCTGTGCTGCT
AATGTCAACAGACCGCTCGGGCCTGCTGTGTGTGGACAAGATCGAGAAGAGTCAGGAGGCGTACCTGCTG
GCGTTCGAGCACTACGTCAACCACCGCAAACACAACATTCCGCACTTCTGGCCCAAGCTGCTGATGAAGG
GTCCGCAGGTCCGGCAGCTTGAGCAGCAGCTTGGTGAAGCGGGAAGTCTCCAAGGGCCGGTTCTTCAGCA
CCAGAGCCCGAAGAGCCCGCAGCAGCGTCTCCTGGAGCTGCTCCACCGAAGCGGAATTCTCCATGCCCGA
GCGGTCTGTGGGGAAGACGACAGCAGTGAGGCGGACTCCCCGAGCTCCTCTGAGGAGGAACCGGAGGTCT
GCGAGGACCTGGCAGGCAATGCAGCCTCTCCCTAGTAATGAACTAGTCCGTAACTTGAAAGTATTTCGAT
TTCTTGGCTTTATATATCTTGTGGAAAGGACGACCACATTAATTTAGGTGTTATGGC
