>Addgene plasmid #143879 | TFORF0452 | depositor partial sequence | sequence record 283765 | Barcode
CCACATTAATTTAGGTGTTATGGC
